Addgene plasmid #207581: pHAGE-UBC-MCP-mNeonGreen
Purpose: The lentiviral plasmids for expression of MCP-NeonGreen
Depositing lab: Jens Schmidt. Depositing organization: Michigan State University. Publication: TCAB1 prevents nucleolar accumulation of the telomerase RNA to facilitate telomerase assembly. Klump BM, Perez GI, Patrick EM, Adams-Boone K, Cohen SB, Han L, Yu K, Schmidt JC. Cell Rep. 2023 Jun 1;42(6):112577. doi: 10.1016/j.celrep.2023.112577. PubMed 37267110.
Backbone
  Vector backbone: pHAGE
  Vector type: Lentiviral
  Selectable markers: Puromycin
Growth in bacteria
  Bacterial resistance: Ampicillin, 100 μg/mL
  Growth temperature: 37°C
  Growth strain: NEB Stable
  Copy number: High Copy
Gene/Insert
  Gene/Insert name: MS2 coat protein mNeonGreen fusion
  Species: H. sapiens (human), Synthetic
  Promoter: UBC
  Tag / fusion protein: mNeonGreen (C terminal on insert)
  Cloning method: Gibson Cloning
  Sequencing primers: 5′ UBC F
Terms and licenses: Academic/Nonprofit Terms; Industry Terms: Not Available to Industry
How to cite: pHAGE-UBC-MCP-mNeonGreen was a gift from Jens Schmidt (Addgene plasmid # 207581 ; http://n2t.net/addgene:207581 ; RRID:Addgene_207581)
