[The description below was written by a language model from this plasmid's Addgene catalogue record and pLannotate feature annotations shown in this document.]
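Description:
pHAGE-UBC-MCP-mNeonGreen is a lentiviral transfer plasmid built on the pHAGE backbone for expressing a fluorescent MS2 coat protein (MCP) fusion in mammalian cells. It is propagated in E. coli through a high-copy ColE1/pUC-type origin and selected with ampicillin via the β-lactamase gene. The viral portion carries the usual HIV-1-derived cis elements: a truncated 5' LTR, the Ψ packaging signal with an adjoining gag fragment, the Rev response element for Rev-dependent nuclear export of the genomic RNA, the cPPT/CTS, which aids nuclear import and transduction, and a ΔU3 self-inactivating 3' LTR that disables LTR promoter activity after integration. No viral structural or enzymatic genes are annotated beyond short fragments, so packaging functions must be supplied in trans.

The payload is a single expression cassette in which the human ubiquitin C (UbC) promoter drives the bacteriophage MS2 coat protein coding sequence, followed directly by mNeonGreen, a bright monomeric yellow-green fluorescent protein, as a C-terminal fusion. A WPRE downstream of the fusion enhances transcript stability and expression. MCP binds a specific RNA hairpin from the MS2 genome, so the fusion serves as a fluorescent reporter that decorates transcripts engineered to carry MS2 stem-loops, allowing them to be visualised in living cells. The associated publication concerns telomerase RNA localisation and telomerase assembly, which suggests RNA imaging in that context. The catalogue entry lists puromycin as a selectable marker, but no puromycin resistance gene appears in the annotated feature table of the 7,317 nt sequence, so transduced cells may instead need to be identified by their green fluorescence.
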