Features (pLannotate 1.2.2; 23 found; start..end, strand, type, name):
    377..634     +  LTR            5' LTR (truncated): truncated 5' long terminal repeat (LTR) from HIV-1
    681..806     +  misc_feature   HIV-1 Ψ: packaging signal of human immunodeficiency virus type 1
    790..1128    +  CDS            HIV-1 gag (fragment): gag protein from human immunodeficiency virus 1; gag
   1303..1536    +  misc_feature   RRE: The Rev response element (RRE) of HIV-1 allows for Rev-dependent mRNA export from the nucleus to the cytoplasm.
   1913..2013    +  CDS            Rev (fragment): human immunodeficiency virus 1 (HIV-1) Rev protein; rev; enhances nuclear export of unspliced and incompletely spliced viral mRNAs
   2058..2175    +  misc_feature   cPPT/CTS: central polypurine tract and central termination sequence of HIV-1
   2218..2616    +  promoter       UbC promoter: human ubiquitin C promoter
   2623..2973    +  CDS            CAPSD_BPMS2 (fragment): Experimental evidence at protein level: Swiss-Prot protein existence level 1. Acts as a translational repressor of viral replicase synthesis late in infection. This latter function is the result of capsid protein interaction with an RNA hairpin which contains the replicase ribosome-binding site. From Escherichia phage MS2 (Bacteriophage MS2).
   2986..3693    +  CDS            mNeonGreen: bright monomeric yellow-green fluorescent protein derived from LanYFP (Shaner et al., 2013)
   3707..4295    +  misc_feature   WPRE: woodchuck hepatitis virus posttranscriptional regulatory element
   4303..4368    +  CDS            nef (fragment): NEF_HV1Z2 - Experimental evidence at protein level: Swiss-Prot protein existence level 1. Extracellular Nef protein targets CD4(+) T-lymphocytes for apoptosis by interacting with CXCR4 surface receptors. From Human immunodeficiency virus type 1 group M subtype D (isolate Z2/CDC-Z34) (HIV-1).
   4370..4603    +  LTR            3' LTR (ΔU3): self-inactivating 3' long terminal repeat (LTR) from HIV-1
   4808..4912    +  promoter       AmpR promoter: bla
   4913..5773    +  CDS            AmpR: β-lactamase; bla; confers resistance to ampicillin, carbenicillin, and related antibiotics
   5944..6532    +  rep_origin     ori: high-copy-number ColE1/pMB1/pBR322/pUC origin of replication
   6715..6769    +  CDS            lacI (fragment): lac repressor; lacI; The lac repressor binds to the lac operator to inhibit transcription in E. coli. This inhibition can be relieved by adding lactose or isopropyl-β-D-thiogalactopyranoside (IPTG).
   6775..6868    +  rep_origin     SV40 ori (fragment): SV40 origin of replication
   6893..6930    +  CDS            lacI (fragment): lac repressor; lacI; The lac repressor binds to the lac operator to inhibit transcription in E. coli. This inhibition can be relieved by adding lactose or isopropyl-β-D-thiogalactopyranoside (IPTG).
   6943..6964    +  protein_bind   CAP binding site: CAP binding activates transcription in the presence of cAMP. E. coli catabolite activator protein
   6979..7009    +  promoter       lac promoter: promoter for the E. coli lac operon
   7017..7033    +  protein_bind   lac operator: The lac repressor binds to the lac operator to inhibit transcription in E. coli. This inhibition can be relieved by adding lactose or isopropyl-β-D-thiogalactopyranoside (IPTG). lac repressor encoded by lacI
   7067..7150    +  polyA_signal   SV40 poly(A) signal (fragment): SV40 polyadenylation signal
   7317..329     +  CDS            nef (fragment) (across the origin): NEF_HV1BR - Experimental evidence at protein level: Swiss-Prot protein existence level 1. Extracellular Nef protein targets CD4(+) T-lymphocytes for apoptosis by interacting with CXCR4 surface receptors (PubMed:14990729). From Human immunodeficiency virus type 1 group M subtype B (isolate BRU/LAI) (HIV-1).
>Addgene plasmid #207581 | pHAGE-UBC-MCP-mNeonGreen | addgene full sequence | sequence record 429493 | Addgene NGS Result
TGGAAGGGCTAATTCACTCCCAAAGAAGACAAGATATCCTTGATCTGTGGATCTACCACACACAAGGCTA
CTTCCCTGATTAGCAGAACTACACACCAGGGCCAGGGGTCAGATATCCACTGACCTTTGGATGGTGCTAC
AAGCTAGTACCAGTTGAGCCAGATAAGGTAGAAGAGGCCAATAAAGGAGAGAACACCAGCTTGTTACACC
CTGTGAGCCTGCATGGGATGGATGACCCGGAGAGAGAAGTGTTAGAGTGGAGGTTTGACAGCCGCCTAGC
ATTTCATCACGTGGCCCGAGAGCTGCATCCGGAGTACTTCAAGAACTGCTGATATCGAGCTTGCTACAAG
GGACTTTCCGCTGGGGACTTTCCAGGGAGGCGTGGCCTGGGCGGGACTGGGGAGTGGCGAGCCCTCAGAT
CCTGCATATAAGCAGCTGCTTTTTGCCTGTACTGGGTCTCTCTGGTTAGACCAGATCTGAGCCTGGGAGC
TCTCTGGCTAACTAGGGAACCCACTGCTTAAGCCTCAATAAAGCTTGCCTTGAGTGCTTCAAGTAGTGTG
TGCCCGTCTGTTGTGTGACTCTGGTAACTAGAGATCCCTCAGACCCTTTTAGTCAGTGTGGAAAATCTCT
AGCAGTGGCGCCCGAACAGGGACTTGAAAGCGAAAGGGAAACCAGAGGAGCTCTCTCGACGCAGGACTCG
GCTTGCTGAAGCGCGCACGGCAAGAGGCGAGGGGCGGCGACTGGTGAGTACGCCAAAAATTTTGACTAGC
GGAGGCTAGAAGGAGAGAGATGGGTGCGAGAGCGTCAGTATTAAGCGGGGGAGAATTAGATCGCGATGGG
AAAAAATTCGGTTAAGGCCAGGGGGAAAGAAAAAATATAAATTAAAACATATAGTATGGGCAAGCAGGGA
GCTAGAACGATTCGCAGTTAATCCTGGCCTGTTAGAAACATCAGAAGGCTGTAGACAAATACTGGGACAG
CTACAACCATCCCTTCAGACAGGATCAGAAGAACTTAGATCATTATATAATACAGTAGCAACCCTCTATT
GTGTGCATCAAAGGATAGAGATAAAAGACACCAAGGAAGCTTTAGACAAGATAGAGGAAGAGCAAAACAA
AAGTAAGACCACCGCACAGCAAGCGGCCGGCCGCTGATCTTCAGACCTGGAGGAGGAGATATGAGGGACA
ATTGGAGAAGTGAATTATATAAATATAAAGTAGTAAAAATTGAACCATTAGGAGTAGCACCCACCAAGGC
AAAGAGAAGAGTGGTGCAGAGAGAAAAAAGAGCAGTGGGAATAGGAGCTTTGTTCCTTGGGTTCTTGGGA
GCAGCAGGAAGCACTATGGGCGCAGCGTCAATGACGCTGACGGTACAGGCCAGACAATTATTGTCTGGTA
TAGTGCAGCAGCAGAACAATTTGCTGAGGGCTATTGAGGCGCAACAGCATCTGTTGCAACTCACAGTCTG
GGGCATCAAGCAGCTCCAGGCAAGAATCCTGGCTGTGGAAAGATACCTAAAGGATCAACAGCTCCTGGGG
ATTTGGGGTTGCTCTGGAAAACTCATTTGCACCACTGCTGTGCCTTGGAATGCTAGTTGGAGTAATAAAT
CTCTGGAACAGATTTGGAATCACACGACCTGGATGGAGTGGGACAGAGAAATTAACAATTACACAAGCTT
AATACACTCCTTAATTGAAGAATCGCAAAACCAGCAAGAAAAGAATGAACAAGAATTATTGGAATTAGAT
AAATGGGCAAGTTTGTGGAATTGGTTTAACATAACAAATTGGCTGTGGTATATAAAATTATTCATAATGA
TAGTAGGAGGCTTGGTAGGTTTAAGAATAGTTTTTGCTGTACTTTCTATAGTGAATAGAGTTAGGCAGGG
ATATTCACCATTATCGTTTCAGACCCACCTCCCAACCCCGAGGGGACCCGACAGGCCCGAAGGAATAGAA
GAAGAAGGTGGAGAGAGAGACAGAGACAGATCCATTCGATTAGTGAACGGATCTCGACGGTATCGCCGAA
TTCACAAATGGCAGTATTCATCCACAATTTTAAAAGAAAAGGGGGGATTGGGGGGTACAGTGCAGGGGAA
AGAATAGTAGACATAATAGCAACAGACATACAAACTAAAGAATTACAAAAACAAATTACAAAAATTCAAA
ATTTTCGGGTTTATTACAGGGACAGCAGAGATCCAGTTTGGACTAGTGGCCTCCGCGCCGGGTTTTGGCG
CCTCCCGCGGGCGCCCCCCTCCTCACGGCGAGCGCTGCCACGTCAGACGAAGGGCGCAGCGAGCGTCCTG
ATCCTTCCGCCCGGACGCTCAGGACAGCGGCCCGCTGCTCATAAGACTCGGCCTTAGAACCCCAGTATCA
GCAGAAGGACATTTTAGGACGGGACTTGGGTGACTCTAGGGCACTGGTTTTCTTTCCAGAGAGCGGAACA
GGCGAGGAAAAGTAGTCCCTTCTCGGCGATTCTGCGGAGGGATCTCCGTGGGGCGGTGAACGCCGATGAT
TATATAAGGACGCGCCGGGTGTGGCACAGCTAGTTCCGTCGCAGCCGGGATTTGGGTCGCGGTTCTTGTT
TGTGGATCGCTGTGATCGTCACTTGGCGGCCCATGGCTTCTAACTTTACTCAGTTCGTTCTCGTCGACAA
TGGCGGAACTGGCGACGTGACTGTCGCCCCAAGCAACTTCGCTAACGGGATCGCTGAATGGATCAGCTCT
AACTCGCGTTCACAGGCTTACAAAGTAACCTGTAGCGTTCGTCAGAGCTCTGCGCAGAATCGCAAATACA
CCATCAAAGTCGAGGTGCCTAAAGGCGCCTGGCGTTCGTACTTAAATATGGAACTAACCATTCCAATTTT
CGCCACGAATTCCGACTGCGAGCTTATTGTTAAGGCAATGCAAGGTCTCCTAAAAGATGGAAACCCGATT
CCCTCAGCAATCGCAGCAAACTCCGGCATCTACGCGGATTCTAGAGTGAGCAAGGGCGAGGAGGATAACA
TGGCCTCTCTCCCAGCGACACATGAGTTACACATCTTTGGCTCCATCAACGGTGTGGACTTTGACATGGT
GGGTCAGGGCACCGGCAATCCAAATGATGGTTATGAGGAGTTAAACCTGAAGTCCACCAAGGGTGACCTC
CAGTTCTCCCCCTGGATTCTGGTCCCTCATATCGGGTATGGCTTCCATCAGTACCTGCCCTACCCTGACG
GGATGTCGCCTTTCCAGGCCGCCATGGTAGATGGCTCCGGATACCAAGTCCATCGCACAATGCAGTTTGA
AGATGGTGCCTCCCTTACTGTTAACTACCGCTACACCTACGAGGGAAGCCACATCAAAGGAGAGGCCCAG
GTGAAGGGGACTGGTTTCCCTGCTGACGGTCCTGTGATGACCAACTCGCTGACCGCTGCGGACTGGTGCA
GGTCGAAGAAGACTTACCCCAACGACAAAACCATCATCAGTACCTTTAAGTGGAGTTACACCACTGGAAA
TGGCAAGCGCTACCGGAGCACTGCGCGGACCACCTACACCTTTGCCAAGCCAATGGCGGCTAACTATCTG
AAGAACCAGCCGATGTACGTGTTCCGTAAGACGGAGCTCAAGCACTCCAAGACCGAGCTCAACTTCAAGG
AGTGGCAAAAGGCCTTTACCGATGTGATGGGCATGGACGAGCTGTACAAGTAAATCGATAGATCCTAATC
AACCTCTGGATTACAAAATTTGTGAAAGATTGACTGGTATTCTTAACTATGTTGCTCCTTTTACGCTATG
TGGATACGCTGCTTTAATGCCTTTGTATCATGCTATTGCTTCCCGTATGGCTTTCATTTTCTCCTCCTTG
TATAAATCCTGGTTGCTGTCTCTTTATGAGGAGTTGTGGCCCGTTGTCAGGCAACGTGGCGTGGTGTGCA
CTGTGTTTGCTGACGCAACCCCCACTGGTTGGGGCATTGCCACCACCTGTCAGCTCCTTTCCGGGACTTT
CGCTTTCCCCCTCCCTATTGCCACGGCGGAACTCATCGCCGCCTGCCTTGCCCGCTGCTGGACAGGGGCT
CGGCTGTTGGGCACTGACAATTCCGTGGTGTTGTCGGGGAAATCATCGTCCTTTCCTTGGCTGCTCGCCT
GTGTTGCCACCTGGATTCTGCGCGGGACGTCCTTCTGCTACGTCCCTTCGGCCCTCAATCCAGCGGACCT
TCCTTCCCGCGGCCTGCTGCCGGCTCTGCGGCCTCTTCCGCGTCTTCGCCTTCGCCCTCAGACGAGTCGG
ATCTCCCTTTGGGCCGCCTCCCCGCCTGAGATCCTTTAAGACCAATGACTTACAAGGCAGCTGTAGATCT
TAGCCACTTTTTAAAAGAAAAGGGGGGACTGGAAGGGCTAATTCACTCCCAACGAAGACAAGATCTGCTT
TTTGCTTGTACTGGGTCTCTCTGGTTAGACCAGATCTGAGCCTGGGAGCTCTCTGGCTAACTAGGGAACC
CACTGCTTAAGCCTCAATAAAGCTTGCCTTGAGTGCTTCAAGTAGTGTGTGCCCGTCTGTTGTGTGACTC
TGGTAACTAGAGATCCCTCAGACCCTTTTAGTCAGTGTGGAAAATCTCTAGCAGTAGTAGTTCATGTCAT
CTTATTATTCAGTATTTATAACTTGCAAAGAAATGAATATCAGAGAGTGAGAGGCCCGGGTTAATTAAGG
AAAGGGCTAGATCATTCTTGAAGACGAAAGGGCCTCGTGATACGCCTATTTTTATAGGTTAATGTCATGA
TAATAATGGTTTCTTAGACGTCAGGTGGCACTTTTCGGGGAAATGTGCGCGGAACCCCTATTTGTTTATT
TTTCTAAATACATTCAAATATGTATCCGCTCATGAGACAATAACCCTGATAAATGCTTCAATAATATTGA
AAAAGGAAGAGTATGAGTATTCAACATTTCCGTGTCGCCCTTATTCCCTTTTTTGCGGCATTTTGCCTTC
CTGTTTTTGCTCACCCAGAAACGCTGGTGAAAGTAAAAGATGCTGAAGATCAGTTGGGTGCACGAGTGGG
TTACATCGAACTGGATCTCAACAGCGGTAAGATCCTTGAGAGTTTTCGCCCCGAAGAACGTTTTCCAATG
ATGAGCACTTTTAAAGTTCTGCTATGTGGCGCGGTATTATCCCGTGTTGACGCCGGGCAAGAGCAACTCG
GTCGCCGCATACACTATTCTCAGAATGACTTGGTTGAGTACTCACCAGTCACAGAAAAGCATCTTACGGA
TGGCATGACAGTAAGAGAATTATGCAGTGCTGCCATAACCATGAGTGATAACACTGCGGCCAACTTACTT
CTGACAACGATCGGAGGACCGAAGGAGCTAACCGCTTTTTTGCACAACATGGGGGATCATGTAACTCGCC
TTGATCGTTGGGAACCGGAGCTGAATGAAGCCATACCAAACGACGAGCGTGACACCACGATGCCTGTAGC
AATGGCAACAACGTTGCGCAAACTATTAACTGGCGAACTACTTACTCTAGCTTCCCGGCAACAATTAATA
GACTGGATGGAGGCGGATAAAGTTGCAGGACCACTTCTGCGCTCGGCCCTTCCGGCTGGCTGGTTTATTG
CTGATAAATCTGGAGCCGGTGAGCGTGGGTCTCGCGGTATCATTGCAGCACTGGGGCCAGATGGTAAGCC
CTCCCGTATCGTAGTTATCTACACGACGGGGAGTCAGGCAACTATGGATGAACGAAATAGACAGATCGCT
GAGATAGGTGCCTCACTGATTAAGCATTGGTAACTGTCAGACCAAGTTTACTCATATATACTTTAGATTG
ATTTAAAACTTCATTTTTAATTTAAAAGGATCTAGGTGAAGATCCTTTTTGATAATCTCATGACCAAAAT
CCCTTAACGTGAGTTTTCGTTCCACTGAGCGTCAGACCCCGTAGAAAAGATCAAAGGATCTTCTTGAGAT
CCTTTTTTTCTGCGCGTAATCTGCTGCTTGCAAACAAAAAAACCACCGCTACCAGCGGTGGTTTGTTTGC
CGGATCAAGAGCTACCAACTCTTTTTCCGAAGGTAACTGGCTTCAGCAGAGCGCAGATACCAAATACTGT
TCTTCTAGTGTAGCCGTAGTTAGGCCACCACTTCAAGAACTCTGTAGCACCGCCTACATACCTCGCTCTG
CTAATCCTGTTACCAGTGGCTGCTGCCAGTGGCGATAAGTCGTGTCTTACCGGGTTGGACTCAAGACGAT
AGTTACCGGATAAGGCGCAGCGGTCGGGCTGAACGGGGGGTTCGTGCACACAGCCCAGCTTGGAGCGAAC
GACCTACACCGAACTGAGATACCTACAGCGTGAGCTATGAGAAAGCGCCACGCTTCCCGAAGGGAGAAAG
GCGGACAGGTATCCGGTAAGCGGCAGGGTCGGAACAGGAGAGCGCACGAGGGAGCTTCCAGGGGGAAACG
CCTGGTATCTTTATAGTCCTGTCGGGTTTCGCCACCTCTGACTTGAGCGTCGATTTTTGTGATGCTCGTC
AGGGGGGCGGAGCCTATGGAAAAACGCCAGCAACGCGGCCTTTTTACGGTTCCTGGCCTTTTGCTGGCCT
TTTGCTCACATGTTCTTTCCTGCGTTATCCCCTGATTCTGTGGATAACCGTATTACCGCCTTTGAGTGAG
CTGATACCGCTCGCCGCAGCCGAACGACCGAGCGCAGCGAGTCAGTGAGCGAGGAAGCGGAAGAGCGCCC
AATACGCAAACCGCCTCTCCCCGCGCGTTGGCCGATTCATTAATGCAGCAAGCTCATGGCTGACTAATTT
TTTTTATTTATGCAGAGGCCGAGGCCGCCTCGGCCTCTGAGCTATTCCAGAAGTAGTGAGGAGGCTTTTT
TGGAGGCCTAGGCTTTTGCAAAAAGCTCCCCGTGGCACGACAGGTTTCCCGACTGGAAAGCGGGCAGTGA
GCGCAACGCAATTAATGTGAGTTAGCTCACTCATTAGGCACCCCAGGCTTTACACTTTATGCTTCCGGCT
CGTATGTTGTGTGGAATTGTGAGCGGATAACAATTTCACACAGGAAACAGCTATGACATGATTACGAATT
TCACAAATAAAGCATTTTTTTCACTGCATTCTAGTTGTGGTTTGTCCAAACTCATCAATGTATCTTATCA
TGTCTGGATCAACTGGATAACTCAAGCTAACCAAAATCATCCCAAACTTCCCACCCCATACCCTATTACC
ACTGCCAATTACCTGTGGTTTCATTTACTCTAAACCTGTGATTCCTCTGAATTATTTTCATTTTAAAGAA
ATTGTATTTGTTAAATATGTACTACAAACTTAGTAGT
